Addgene plasmid #71172: pSGE_764_4xUAS_DOS_hkCP
Purpose: Luciferase reporter
Depositing lab: Alexander Stark. Depositing organization: Research Institute of Molecular Pathology (IMP). Publication: Transcriptional regulators form diverse groups with context-dependent regulatory functions. Stampfel G, Kazmar T, Frank O, Wienerroither S, Reiter F, Stark A. Nature. 2015 Nov 9. doi: 10.1038/nature15545. PubMed 26550828.
Backbone
  Vector backbone: unknown
  Vector type: Insect Expression, Luciferase
Growth in bacteria
  Bacterial resistance: Ampicillin, 100 μg/mL
  Growth temperature: 37°C
  Growth strain: DH5alpha
  Copy number: High Copy
Gene/Insert
  Gene/Insert name: 764_4xUAS_DOS_hkCP
  Species: Synthetic
  Promoter: DSCP Drosophila synthetic core promoter
  Tag / fusion protein: luciferase (C terminal on backbone)
  Cloning method: Gateway Cloning
  Sequencing primers: 5′ RVprimer3; 3′ LucNRev
Terms and licenses: Academic/Nonprofit Terms; Industry Terms: Not Available to Industry
How to cite: pSGE_764_4xUAS_DOS_hkCP was a gift from Alexander Stark (Addgene plasmid # 71172 ; http://n2t.net/addgene:71172 ; RRID:Addgene_71172)
