[The description below was written by a language model from this plasmid's Addgene catalogue record and pLannotate feature annotations shown in this document.]
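Description:
pSGE_764_4xUAS_DOS_hkCP is a firefly luciferase reporter plasmid for insect (Drosophila) cell expression, about 5.1 kb in size. The backbone is recorded as unknown. Its annotated elements are a high-copy ColE1/pUC-type origin, an ampicillin resistance gene with its bla promoter, an f1 origin, and a synthetic poly(A) signal plus an RNA polymerase II pause site upstream of the reporter region. This layout resembles a standard promoter-less luciferase reporter vector in which the upstream terminator elements suppress read-through transcription from the backbone. The plasmid is propagated in E. coli under ampicillin selection.

The payload is a synthetic Gateway-cloned insert flanked by attB1 and attB2 sites. It contains Gal4 upstream activating sequences, annotated as two partial 5X UAS matches separated by a short polylinker remnant, which fits the four UAS copies indicated by the name. On the circular map this cassette lies downstream of the luc+ coding sequence and its SV40 polyadenylation signal, so "DOS" in the name may refer to a downstream position, although the record does not define the term. The core promoter driving luciferase is not annotated in the feature table; an unannotated stretch lies between the pause site and the luciferase start. The catalogue field lists the Drosophila synthetic core promoter (DSCP), whereas "hkCP" in the name might suggest a housekeeping-type core promoter. The record does not resolve this discrepancy.

The design suits tethering assays, in which Gal4 DNA-binding-domain fusions of transcriptional regulators are recruited to the UAS sites. Luciferase output then reports how each factor activates or represses transcription from the core promoter in that context.
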