Features (pLannotate 1.2.2; 16 found; start..end, strand, type, name):
     39..160     -  polyA_signal   SV40 poly(A) signal: SV40 polyadenylation signal
    183..251     -  CDS            large T antigen (fragment): large T antigen from SV40 (simian virus 40)
    267..394     +  CDS            TcR (fragment): tetracycline efflux protein; tet; confers resistance to tetracycline
    395..419     +  protein_bind   attB1: mutant version of attB; recombination site for the Gateway® BP reaction BP Clonase™
    422..463     +  protein_bind   5X UAS (fragment): five tandem copies of the "ScaI site" 17-mer CGGAGTACTGTCCTCCG, an upstream activating sequence (UAS) that efficiently binds yeast Gal4 (Webster et al., 1988; Pfeiffer et al., 2010) GAL4
    463..484     -  misc_feature   MCS (fragment): pUC18/19 multiple cloning site
    483..520     +  protein_bind   5X UAS (fragment): five tandem copies of the "ScaI site" 17-mer CGGAGTACTGTCCTCCG, an upstream activating sequence (UAS) that efficiently binds yeast Gal4 (Webster et al., 1988; Pfeiffer et al., 2010) GAL4
    522..546     -  protein_bind   attB2: mutant version of attB; recombination site for the Gateway® BP reaction BP Clonase™
    731..1319    -  rep_origin     ori: high-copy-number ColE1/pMB1/pBR322/pUC origin of replication
   1490..2350    -  CDS            AmpR: β-lactamase; bla; confers resistance to ampicillin, carbenicillin, and related antibiotics
   2351..2455    -  promoter       AmpR promoter: bla
   2482..2910    +  rep_origin     f1 ori (sequence partly withheld): f1 bacteriophage origin of replication; arrow indicates direction of (+) strand synthesis
   2942..3009    -  CDS            lacZα (fragment): LacZα fragment of β-galactosidase; lacZ fragment
   3068..3116    +  polyA_signal   poly(A) signal: synthetic polyadenylation signal
   3130..3221    +  misc_feature   pause site: RNA polymerase II transcriptional pause signal from the human α2 globin gene
   3490..5142    +  CDS            luciferase: firefly luciferase; luc+; enhanced luc+ version of the luciferase gene
>Addgene plasmid #71172 | pSGE_764_4xUAS_DOS_hkCP | depositor full sequence | sequence record 127099 | Full Sequence
CTAGAGTCGGGGCGGCCGGCCGCTTCGAGCAGACATGATAAGATACATTGATGAGTTTGGACAAACCACA
ACTAGAATGCAGTGAAAAAAATGCTTTATTTGTGAAATTTGTGATGCTATTGCTTTATTTGTAACCATTA
TAAGCTGCAATAAACAAGTTAACAACAACAATTGCATTCATTTTATGTTTCAGGTTCAGGGGGAGGTGTG
GGAGGTTTTTTAAAGCAAGTAAAACCTCTACAAATGTGGTAAAATCGATAAGGATCCGTCGACCGATGCC
CTTGAGAGCCTTCAACCCAGTCAGCTCCTTCCGGTGGGCGCGGGGCATGACTATCGTCGCCGCACTTATG
ACTGTCTTCTTTATCATGCAACTCGTAGGACAGGTGCCGGCAGCACAAGTTTGTACAAAAAAGCAGGCTT
CCGGAGTACTGTCCTCCGAGCGGAGTACTGTCCTCCGAGCGGAAGCTTGCATGCCTGCAGGTCGGAGTAC
TGTCCTCCGAGCGGAGTACTGTCCTCCGAGGACCCAGCTTTCTTGTACAAAGTGGTGCTCTTCCGCTTCC
TCGCTCACTGACTCGCTGCGCTCGGTCGTTCGGCTGCGGCGAGCGGTATCAGCTCACTCAAAGGCGGTAA
TACGGTTATCCACAGAATCAGGGGATAACGCAGGAAAGAACATGTGAGCAAAAGGCCAGCAAAAGGCCAG
GAACCGTAAAAAGGCCGCGTTGCTGGCGTTTTTCCATAGGCTCCGCCCCCCTGACGAGCATCACAAAAAT
CGACGCTCAAGTCAGAGGTGGCGAAACCCGACAGGACTATAAAGATACCAGGCGTTTCCCCCTGGAAGCT
CCCTCGTGCGCTCTCCTGTTCCGACCCTGCCGCTTACCGGATACCTGTCCGCCTTTCTCCCTTCGGGAAG
CGTGGCGCTTTCTCATAGCTCACGCTGTAGGTATCTCAGTTCGGTGTAGGTCGTTCGCTCCAAGCTGGGC
TGTGTGCACGAACCCCCCGTTCAGCCCGACCGCTGCGCCTTATCCGGTAACTATCGTCTTGAGTCCAACC
CGGTAAGACACGACTTATCGCCACTGGCAGCAGCCACTGGTAACAGGATTAGCAGAGCGAGGTATGTAGG
CGGTGCTACAGAGTTCTTGAAGTGGTGGCCTAACTACGGCTACACTAGAAGAACAGTATTTGGTATCTGC
GCTCTGCTGAAGCCAGTTACCTTCGGAAAAAGAGTTGGTAGCTCTTGATCCGGCAAACAAACCACCGCTG
GTAGCGGTGGTTTTTTTGTTTGCAAGCAGCAGATTACGCGCAGAAAAAAAGGATCTCAAGAAGATCCTTT
GATCTTTTCTACGGGGTCTGACGCTCAGTGGAACGAAAACTCACGTTAAGGGATTTTGGTCATGAGATTA
TCAAAAAGGATCTTCACCTAGATCCTTTTAAATTAAAAATGAAGTTTTAAATCAATCTAAAGTATATATG
AGTAAACTTGGTCTGACAGTTACCAATGCTTAATCAGTGAGGCACCTATCTCAGCGATCTGTCTATTTCG
TTCATCCATAGTTGCCTGACTCCCCGTCGTGTAGATAACTACGATACGGGAGGGCTTACCATCTGGCCCC
AGTGCTGCAATGATACCGCGAGACCCACGCTCACCGGCTCCAGATTTATCAGCAATAAACCAGCCAGCCG
GAAGGGCCGAGCGCAGAAGTGGTCCTGCAACTTTATCCGCCTCCATCCAGTCTATTAATTGTTGCCGGGA
AGCTAGAGTAAGTAGTTCGCCAGTTAATAGTTTGCGCAACGTTGTTGCCATTGCTACAGGCATCGTGGTG
TCACGCTCGTCGTTTGGTATGGCTTCATTCAGCTCCGGTTCCCAACGATCAAGGCGAGTTACATGATCCC
CCATGTTGTGCAAAAAAGCGGTTAGCTCCTTCGGTCCTCCGATCGTTGTCAGAAGTAAGTTGGCCGCAGT
GTTATCACTCATGGTTATGGCAGCACTGCATAATTCTCTTACTGTCATGCCATCCGTAAGATGCTTTTCT
GTGACTGGTGAGTACTCAACCAAGTCATTCTGAGAATAGTGTATGCGGCGACCGAGTTGCTCTTGCCCGG
CGTCAATACGGGATAATACCGCGCCACATAGCAGAACTTTAAAAGTGCTCATCATTGGAAAACGTTCTTC
GGGGCGAAAACTCTCAAGGATCTTACCGCTGTTGAGATCCAGTTCGATGTAACCCACTCGTGCACCCAAC
TGATCTTCAGCATCTTTTACTTTCACCAGCGTTTCTGGGTGAGCAAAAACAGGAAGGCAAAATGCCGCAA
AAAAGGGAATAAGGGCGACACGGAAATGTTGAATACTCATACTCTTCCTTTTTCAATATTATTGAAGCAT
TTATCAGGGTTATTGTCTCATGAGCGGATACATATTTGAATGTATTTAGAAAAATAAACAAATAGGGGTT
CCGCGCACATTTCCCCGAAAAGTGCCACCTG
[124 nt withheld, positions 2482-2605]
C
[91 nt withheld, positions 2607-2697]
A
[49 nt withheld, positions 2699-2747]
CCTTTGACGTTGGAGTCCACGTTCTTT
[37 nt withheld, positions 2775-2811]
ACCCTATCTCGGTCTATTCTTTTGATTTATAAGGGATTTTGCCGATTTCGGCCTATTGGTTAAAAAATGA
GCTGATTTAACAAAAATTTAACGCGAATTTTAACAAAATATTAACGCTTACAATTTGCCATTCGCCATTC
AGGCTGCGCAACTGTTGGGAAGGGCGATCGGTGCGGGCCTCTTCGCTATTACGCCAGCCCAAGCTACCAT
GATAAGTAAGTAATATTAAGGTACGGGAGGTACTTGGAGCGGCCGCAATAAAATATCTTTATTTTCATTA
CATCTGTGTGTTGGTTTTTTGTGTGAATCGATAGTACTAACATACGCTCTCCATCAAAACAAAACGAAAC
AAAACAAACTAGCAAAATAGGCTGTCCCCAGTGCAAGTGCAGGTGCCAGAACATTTCTCTATCGATAGGT
ACCGAGCTCTTACGCGTCCATGCATGCTATGGGAATTCCCATCAGACGTCTGGCTCGAGATCTGCAATCT
TGTACCAATAGCTAAAAACTCACATCTCCAGCGCCATGCCGATTTTGTTCTCTTTCTTTCCGGTTGTCAA
AAGGTACAGATGCTTGGATTTTATTTCTCCGAAATGAAGAGGTTTTCTTATCGAAAATGTAATAAATATG
AACAATTAACTATCTTTTCCAGTGCAGTGCATCCTTAACCGCAGAACAATGGAAGACGCCAAAAACATAA
AGAAAGGCCCGGCGCCATTCTATCCGCTGGAAGATGGAACCGCTGGAGAGCAACTGCATAAGGCTATGAA
GAGATACGCCCTGGTTCCTGGAACAATTGCTTTTACAGATGCACATATCGAGGTGGACATCACTTACGCT
GAGTACTTCGAAATGTCCGTTCGGTTGGCAGAAGCTATGAAACGATATGGGCTGAATACAAATCACAGAA
TCGTCGTATGCAGTGAAAACTCTCTTCAATTCTTTATGCCGGTGTTGGGCGCGTTATTTATCGGAGTTGC
AGTTGCGCCCGCGAACGACATTTATAATGAACGTGAATTGCTCAACAGTATGGGCATTTCGCAGCCTACC
GTGGTGTTCGTTTCCAAAAAGGGGTTGCAAAAAATTTTGAACGTGCAAAAAAAGCTCCCAATCATCCAAA
AAATTATTATCATGGATTCTAAAACGGATTACCAGGGATTTCAGTCGATGTACACGTTCGTCACATCTCA
TCTACCTCCCGGTTTTAATGAATACGATTTTGTGCCAGAGTCCTTCGATAGGGACAAGACAATTGCACTG
ATCATGAACTCCTCTGGATCTACTGGTCTGCCTAAAGGTGTCGCTCTGCCTCATAGAACTGCCTGCGTGA
GATTCTCGCATGCCAGAGATCCTATTTTTGGCAATCAAATCATTCCGGATACTGCGATTTTAAGTGTTGT
TCCATTCCATCACGGTTTTGGAATGTTTACTACACTCGGATATTTGATATGTGGATTTCGAGTCGTCTTA
ATGTATAGATTTGAAGAAGAGCTGTTTCTGAGGAGCCTTCAGGATTACAAGATTCAAAGTGCGCTGCTGG
TGCCAACCCTATTCTCCTTCTTCGCCAAAAGCACTCTGATTGACAAATACGATTTATCTAATTTACACGA
AATTGCTTCTGGTGGCGCTCCCCTCTCTAAGGAAGTCGGGGAAGCGGTTGCCAAGAGGTTCCATCTGCCA
GGTATCAGGCAAGGATATGGGCTCACTGAGACTACATCAGCTATTCTGATTACACCCGAGGGGGATGATA
AACCGGGCGCGGTCGGTAAAGTTGTTCCATTTTTTGAAGCGAAGGTTGTGGATCTGGATACCGGGAAAAC
GCTGGGCGTTAATCAAAGAGGCGAACTGTGTGTGAGAGGTCCTATGATTATGTCCGGTTATGTAAACAAT
CCGGAAGCGACCAACGCCTTGATTGACAAGGATGGATGGCTACATTCTGGAGACATAGCTTACTGGGACG
AAGACGAACACTTCTTCATCGTTGACCGCCTGAAGTCTCTGATTAAGTACAAAGGCTATCAGGTGGCTCC
CGCTGAATTGGAATCCATCTTGCTCCAACACCCCAACATCTTCGACGCAGGTGTCGCAGGTCTTCCCGAC
GATGACGCCGGTGAACTTCCCGCCGCCGTTGTTGTTTTGGAGCACGGAAAGACGATGACGGAAAAAGAGA
TCGTGGATTACGTCGCCAGTCAAGTAACAACCGCGAAAAAGTTGCGCGGAGGAGTTGTGTTTGTGGACGA
AGTACCGAAAGGTCTTACCGGAAAACTCGACGCAAGAAAAATCAGAGAGATCCTCATAAAGGCCAAGAAG
GGCGGAAAGATCGCCGTGTAATT
