>Addgene plasmid #71172 | pSGE_764_4xUAS_DOS_hkCP | addgene partial sequence | sequence record 129467 | RVprimer3 5'-CTAGCAAAATAGGCTGTCCC-3'
GAACATTTCTCTATCGATAGGTACCGAGCTCTTACGCGTCCATGCATGCTATGGGAATTCCCATCAGACG
TCTGGCTCGAGATCTGCAATCTTGTACCAATAGCTAAAAACTCACATCTCCAGCGCCATGCCGATTTTGT
TCTCTTTCTTTCCGGTTGTCAAAAGGTACAGATGCTTGGATTTTATTTCTCCGAAATGAAGAGGTTTTCT
TATCGAAAATGTAATAAATATGAACAATTAACTATCTTTTCCAGTGCAGTGCATCCTTAACCGCAGAACA
ATGGAAGACGCCAAAAACATAAAGAAAGGCCCGGCGCCATTCTATCCGCTGGAAGATGGAACCGCTGGAG
AGCAACTGCATAAGGCTATGAAGAGATACGCCCTGGTTCCTGGAACAATTGCTTTTACAGATGCACATAT
CGAGGTGGACATCACTTACGCTGAGTACTTCGAAATGTCCGTTCGGTTGGCAGAAGCTATGAAACGATAT
GGGCTGAATACAAATCACAGAATCGTCGTATGCAGTGAAAACTCTCTTCAATTCTTTATGCCGGTGTTGG
GCGCGTTATTTATCGGAGTTGCAGTTGCGCCCGCGAACGACATTTATAATGAACGTGAATTGCTCAACAG
TATGGGCATTTCGCAGCCTACCGTGGTGTTCGTTTCCAAAAAGGGGTTGCAAAAAATTTTGAACGTGCAA
AAAAAGCTCCCAATCATCCAAAAAATTATTATCATGGATTCTAAAACGGATTACCAGGGATTTCAGTCGA
TGTACACGTTCGTCACATCTCATCTACCTCCCGGTTTTAATGAATACGATTTTGTGCCAGAGTCCTTCGA
TAGGGACAAGACAATTGCACTGATCATGAACTCCTCTGGATCTACTGGTCTGCCTAAAGGTGTCGCTCTG
CCTCATAGAACTGCCTGCGTGAGATTCTCGCATGCCAGAGATCCTATTTTTGGCAATCAAATCATTCCGG
ATACTGCGATTTTAAGTGTTGTTCCATTCCATCACGGTTTTGGAATGTTTACTACACTCGGATATTTGAT
ATGTGGATTTCGAGTCGTCTTAATGTATAGATTTGAAGAAGAGCTGTTTCTGAGGAGCCTTCAGGATTA
