>Addgene plasmid #71172 | pSGE_764_4xUAS_DOS_hkCP | addgene partial sequence | sequence record 129468 | LucNRev 5'-CCTTATGCAGTTGCTCTCC-3'
GAATGGCGCCGGGCCTTTCTTTATGTTTTTGGCGTCTTCCATTGTTCTGCGGTTAAGGATGCACTGCACT
GGAAAAGATAGTTAATTGTTCATATTTATTACATTTTCGATAAGAAAACCTCTTCATTTCGGAGAAATAA
AATCCAAGCATCTGTACCTTTTGACAACCGGAAAGAAAGAGAACAAAATCGGCATGGCGCTGGAGATGTG
AGTTTTTAGCTATTGGTACAAGATTGCAGATCTCGAGCCAGACGTCTGATGGGAATTCCCATAGCATGCA
TGGACGCGTAAGAGCTCGGTACCTATCGATAGAGAAATGTTCTGGCACCTGCACTTGCACTGGGGACAGC
CTATTTTGCTAGTTTGTTTTGTTTCGTTTTGTTTTGATGGAGAGCGTATGTTAGTACTATCGATTCACAC
AAAAAACCAACACACAGATGTAATGAAAATAAAGATATTTTATTGCGGCCGCTCCAAGTACCTCCCGTAC
CTTAATATTACTTACTTATCATGGTAGCTTGGGCTGGCGTAATAGCGAAGAGGCCCGCACCGATCGCCCT
TCCCAACAGTTGCGCAGCCTGAATGGCGAATGGCAAATTGTAAGCGTTAATATTTTGTTAAAATTCGCGT
TAAATTTTTGTTAAATCAGCTCATTTTTTAACCAATAGGCCGAAATCGGCAAAATCCCTTATAAATCAAA
AGAATAGACCGAGATAGGGT
[37 nt withheld, positions 721-757]
AAAGAACGTGGACTCCAACGTCAAAGG
[49 nt withheld, positions 785-833]
T
[91 nt withheld, positions 835-925]
G
[124 nt withheld, positions 927-1050]
CAGGTGGCACTTTTCGGGGAAATGTG
